Addgene plasmid #66273: EDNRA-Tango
Purpose: Expression of G protein-coupled receptors for PRESTO-Tango: parallel receptorome expression and screening via transcriptional output, with transcriptional activation following arrestin translocation
Depositing lab: Bryan Roth. Publication: PRESTO-Tango as an open-source resource for interrogation of the druggable human GPCRome. Kroeze WK, Sassano MF, Huang XP, Lansu K, McCorvy JD, Giguere PM, Sciaky N, Roth BL. Nat Struct Mol Biol. 2015 May;22(5):362-9. doi: 10.1038/nsmb.3014. Epub 2015 Apr 20. PubMed 25895059.
Backbone
  Vector backbone: empty Tango
  Backbone size w/o insert (bp): 6632
  Vector type: Mammalian Expression
  Selectable markers: Neomycin (select with G418)
Growth in bacteria
  Bacterial resistance: Ampicillin, 100 μg/mL
  Growth temperature: 37°C
  Growth strain: DH5alpha
  Copy number: High Copy
Gene/Insert
  Gene/Insert name: EDNRA
  Species: H. sapiens (human)
  Insert size (bp): 1281
  Entrez Gene: EDNRA (a.k.a. ET-A, ETA, ETA-R, ETAR, ETRA, MFDA, hET-AR)
  Promoter: CMV
  Tag / fusion protein: FLAG (N terminal on backbone)
  Cloning method: Restriction Enzyme; 5′ cloning site NotI (not destroyed); 3′ cloning site XhoI (unknown if destroyed)
  Sequencing primers: 5′ CMV-F; 3′ Tet-R
Terms and licenses: Academic/Nonprofit Terms; Industry Terms: Not Available to Industry
Depositor comments: Please note: Most of the PRESTO-Tango vectors do not contain the XhoI cut site downstream of the tTA sequence and instead carry an XbaI site. If you need to perform an XhoI digest we recommend sequencing with a forward primer at the C-terminus of tTA to determine which of the two sites is present. Suggested primer: 5-gagctccacttagacggcgagg-3. Original backbone was pcDNA3.1(+). These plasmids were generated as part of the Illuminating the Druggable Genome (IDG) program sponsored by the NIH Common Fund. The goal of this program is to identify, gather, and distribute information and resources for proteins that currently are not well-studied yet belong to commonly drug-targeted protein families: protein kinases, non-olfactory G-protein coupled receptors (GPCRs), and ion channels. The IDG program is designed to develop fundamental research tools for understudied proteins, elucidate their function, and disseminate the IDG-related resources and data to the greater scientific community.
How to cite: EDNRA-Tango was a gift from Bryan Roth (Addgene plasmid # 66273 ; http://n2t.net/addgene:66273 ; RRID:Addgene_66273)
