[The description below was written by a language model from this plasmid's Addgene catalogue record and pLannotate feature annotations shown in this document.]
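Description:
EDNRA-Tango is a mammalian expression plasmid from the PRESTO-Tango GPCR collection, built on an "empty Tango" backbone derived from pcDNA3.1(+). The sequenced record is 7,916 nt. It is maintained in E. coli as a high-copy plasmid through a ColE1/pUC-type origin with ampicillin resistance (β-lactamase under its own promoter), and it also carries an f1 phage origin. For selection in mammalian cells, an SV40 early promoter drives a neomycin phosphotransferase gene followed by an SV40 polyadenylation signal, which allows G418 selection. Short annotated hits such as an HIV-1 LTR fragment, a ble fragment and lac promoter/operator remnants appear to be backbone residue, not functional payload.

The expression cassette uses the CMV immediate-early enhancer and promoter, with a T7 promoter just downstream. It encodes an N-terminal FLAG epitope supplied by the backbone, followed by the 1,281 bp human endothelin receptor type A (EDNRA) coding sequence, cloned at a NotI site on the 5′ side. Downstream on the same strand lie TetR and the VP16 activation domain, which together form the tetracycline transactivator tTA, and the cassette ends in a bGH polyadenylation signal. The layout is consistent with a receptor–tTA fusion, but the feature table does not annotate the roughly 120 nt linker between EDNRA and TetR. The depositor notes that the site downstream of tTA may be XbaI instead of XhoI in many vectors of this series.

According to the record, the assay gives a transcriptional readout of receptor activation following arrestin translocation. The plasmid is intended for parallel screening of ligands across the GPCRome, here for the endothelin-1 receptor.
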