Features (pLannotate 1.2.2; 23 found; start..end, strand, type, name):
      1..380     +  enhancer       CMV enhancer: human cytomegalovirus immediate early enhancer
    381..584     +  promoter       CMV promoter: human cytomegalovirus (CMV) immediate early promoter
    580..613     +  LTR            5' LTR (truncated) (fragment): truncated 5' long terminal repeat (LTR) from HIV-1
    629..647     +  promoter       T7 promoter: promoter for bacteriophage T7 RNA polymerase
    806..826     +  CDS            3xFLAG (fragment): three tandem FLAG® epitope tags
    839..2119    +  CDS            EDNRA: EDNRA_HUMAN - Also known as ETA, ETRA. Experimental evidence at protein level: Swiss-Prot protein existence level 1. Receptor for endothelin-1. Mediates its action by association with G proteins that activate a phosphatidylinositol-calcium second messenger system. The rank order of binding affinities for ET-A is: ET1 > ET2 >> ET3. From Homo sapiens (Human).
   2240..2853    +  CDS            TetR (fragment): tetracycline repressor TetR; tetR from transposon Tn10; TetR binds to the tetracycline operator tetO to inhibit transcription. This inhibition can be relieved by adding tetracycline or doxycycline.
   3005..3238    +  CDS            VP16 AD: transcriptional activation domain of herpes simplex virus protein VP16 (Triezenberg et al., 1988; Cousens et al., 1989); UL48
   3279..3503    +  polyA_signal   bGH poly(A) signal: bovine growth hormone polyadenylation signal
   3507..3528    +  promoter       SV40 promoter (fragment): SV40 enhancer and early promoter
   3549..3977    +  rep_origin     f1 ori (sequence partly withheld): f1 bacteriophage origin of replication; arrow indicates direction of (+) strand synthesis
   3991..4320    +  promoter       SV40 promoter: SV40 enhancer and early promoter
   4387..5178    +  CDS            neo: KKA2_KLEPN - Also known as kan, nptII. Experimental evidence at protein level: Swiss-Prot protein existence level 1. Resistance to kanamycin, neomycin, paromomycin, ribostamycin, butirosin and gentamicin B. From Klebsiella pneumoniae.
   5202..5360    +  CDS            ble (fragment): BLE_KLEPN - Experimental evidence at protein level: Swiss-Prot protein existence level 1. Binding protein with a strong affinity to the bleomycin family of antibiotics. Binds to CL990; an antimitotic-antibiotic compound. From Klebsiella pneumoniae.
   5355..5476    +  polyA_signal   SV40 poly(A) signal: SV40 polyadenylation signal
   5549..5565    -  protein_bind   lac operator: The lac repressor binds to the lac operator to inhibit transcription in E. coli. This inhibition can be relieved by adding lactose or isopropyl-β-D-thiogalactopyranoside (IPTG). lac repressor encoded by lacI
   5573..5603    -  promoter       lac promoter: promoter for the E. coli lac operon
   5618..5639    -  protein_bind   CAP binding site: CAP binding activates transcription in the presence of cAMP. E. coli catabolite activator protein
   5652..5744    -  CDS            lacI (fragment): lac repressor; lacI; The lac repressor binds to the lac operator to inhibit transcription in E. coli. This inhibition can be relieved by adding lactose or isopropyl-β-D-thiogalactopyranoside (IPTG).
   5927..6515    -  rep_origin     ori: high-copy-number ColE1/pMB1/pBR322/pUC origin of replication
   6686..7546    -  CDS            AmpR: β-lactamase; bla; confers resistance to ampicillin, carbenicillin, and related antibiotics
   7547..7651    -  promoter       AmpR promoter: bla
   7710..7762    -  misc_feature   bom (fragment): basis of mobility region from pBR322
>Addgene plasmid #66273 | EDNRA-Tango | addgene full sequence | sequence record 276280 | Addgene NGS Result
GACATTGATTATTGACTAGTTATTAATAGTAATCAATTACGGGGTCATTAGTTCATAGCCCATATATGGA
GTTCCGCGTTACATAACTTACGGTAAATGGCCCGCCTGGCTGACCGCCCAACGACCCCCGCCCATTGACG
TCAATAATGACGTATGTTCCCATAGTAACGCCAATAGGGACTTTCCATTGACGTCAATGGGTGGAGTATT
TACGGTAAACTGCCCACTTGGCAGTACATCAAGTGTATCATATGCCAAGTACGCCCCCTATTGACGTCAA
TGACGGTAAATGGCCCGCCTGGCATTATGCCCAGTACATGACCTTATGGGACTTTCCTACTTGGCAGTAC
ATCTACGTATTAGTCATCGCTATTACCATGGTGATGCGGTTTTGGCAGTACATCAATGGGCGTGGATAGC
GGTTTGACTCACGGGGATTTCCAAGTCTCCACCCCATTGACGTCAATGGGAGTTTGTTTTGGCACCAAAA
TCAACGGGACTTTCCAAAATGTCGTAACAACTCCGCCCCATTGACGCAAATGGGCGGTAGGCGTGTACGG
TGGGAGGTCTATATAAGCAGAGCTCTCTGGCTAACTAGAGAACCCACTGCTTACTGGCTTATCGAAATTA
ATACGACTCACTATAGGGAGACCCAAGCTGGCTAGCGTTTAAACTTAAGCTTGGTACCGAGCTCGGATCC
ACTAGTCCAGTGTGGTGGAATTCTGCAGATATCCAGCACAGTGGCGGCCGCGCCACCATGAAGACGATCA
TCGCCCTGAGCTACATCTTCTGCCTGGTATTCGCCGACTACAAGGACGATGATGACGCCAGCATCGATAT
GGAGACACTGTGTCTCAGGGCCTCCTTCTGGCTCGCACTGGTAGGGTGTGTCATATCTGATAACCCTGAA
CGGTACAGTACCAATCTGAGTAATCATGTCGATGACTTTACAACGTTTCGGGGCACTGAGCTGAGCTTTC
TCGTGACTACGCACCAGCCCACCAATCTCGTCCTGCCTAGCAACGGGAGTATGCACAACTACTGCCCCCA
GCAGACGAAAATAACAAGCGCCTTCAAGTATATCAACACCGTGATATCCTGCACTATCTTCATAGTTGGC
ATGGTGGGGAACGCGACCCTGCTCCGCATTATTTATCAGAACAAGTGTATGAGAAACGGACCGAATGCAC
TTATCGCAAGTCTGGCACTCGGAGACCTGATCTACGTCGTCATTGATCTGCCAATAAACGTGTTTAAGCT
CCTGGCCGGCCGCTGGCCCTTCGATCACAACGATTTTGGGGTGTTTCTTTGCAAGCTCTTTCCTTTTTTG
CAGAAATCATCCGTGGGCATCACCGTTCTCAATCTGTGTGCGCTGTCCGTTGACCGATATCGCGCCGTCG
CAAGCTGGTCCCGGGTCCAGGGAATCGGAATCCCACTGGTGACCGCTATCGAGATCGTGTCAATCTGGAT
ACTGTCCTTTATCCTCGCGATTCCGGAGGCAATCGGGTTTGTGATGGTCCCTTTCGAGTATCGAGGCGAG
CAGCATAAAACCTGCATGTTGAATGCTACATCAAAGTTCATGGAGTTTTATCAGGATGTGAAAGATTGGT
GGCTTTTCGGATTCTATTTTTGCATGCCCTTGGTTTGTACCGCAATTTTTTATACTCTGATGACATGCGA
GATGCTCAATAGGAGAAACGGATCTCTGAGGATTGCACTGTCCGAGCACCTGAAACAGCGGCGGGAGGTT
GCGAAGACTGTCTTCTGTCTGGTCGTGATCTTCGCTCTGTGCTGGTTCCCCCTGCATCTGAGCCGCATTC
TCAAGAAAACCGTCTACAACGAGATGGACAAAAATAGATGCGAATTGCTCTCCTTTTTGCTTTTGATGGA
CTATATTGGGATTAACCTTGCCACCATGAATTCCTGTATCAACCCAATTGCTCTCTACTTTGTGTCAAAG
AAATTCAAGAACTGTTTCCAAAGCTGTCTCTGTTGCTGTTGCTACCAGTCTAAGAGTCTGATGACCTCAG
TGCCCATGAATGGGACAAGTATCCAGTGGAAGAACCATGACCAGAATAACCACAACACAGACCGCTCATC
CCATAAGGATAGCATGAACATCGATACCGGTGGACGCACCCCACCCAGCCTGGGTCCCCAAGATGAGTCC
TGCACCACCGCCAGCTCCTCCCTGGCCAAGGACACTTCATCGACCGGTGAGAACCTGTACTTCCAGCTAA
GATTAGATAAAAGTAAAGTGATTAACAGCGCATTAGAGCTGCTTAATGAGGTCGGAATCGAAGGTTTAAC
AACCCGTAAACTCGCCCAGAAGCTAGGTGTAGAGCAGCCTACATTGTATTGGCATGTAAAAAATAAGCGG
GCTTTGCTCGACGCCTTAGCCATTGAGATGTTAGATAGGCACCATACTCACTTTTGCCCTTTAGAAGGGG
AAAGCTGGCAAGATTTTTTACGTAATAACGCTAAAAGTTTTAGATGTGCTTTACTAAGTCATCGCGATGG
AGCAAAAGTACATTTAGGTACACGGCCTACAGAAAAACAGTATGAAACTCTCGAAAATCAATTAGCCTTT
TTATGCCAACAAGGTTTTTCACTAGAGAATGCATTATATGCACTCAGCGCTGTGGGGCATTTTACTTTAG
GTTGCGTATTGGAAGATCAAGAGCATCAAGTCGCTAAAGAAGAAAGGGAAACACCTACTACTGATAGTAT
GCCGCCATTATTACGACAAGCTATCGAATTATTTGATCACCAAGGTGCAGAGCCAGCCTTCTTATTCGGC
CTTGAATTGATCATATGCGGATTAGAAAAACAACTTAAATGTGAAAGTGGGTCCGCGTACAGCCGCGCGC
GTACGAAAAACAATTACGGGTCTACCATCGAGGGCCTGCTCGATCTCCCGGACGACGACGCCCCCGAAGA
GGCGGGGCTGGCGGCTCCGCGCCTGTCCTTTCTCCCCGCGGGACACACGCGCAGACTGTCGACGGCCCCC
CCGACCGATGTCAGCCTGGGGGACGAGCTCCACTTAGACGGCGAGGACGTGGCGATGGCGCATGCCGACG
CGCTAGACGATTTCGATCTGGACATGTTGGGGGACGGGGATTCCCCGGGTCCGGGATTTACCCCCCACGA
CTCCGCCCCCTACGGCGCTCTGGATATGGCCGACTTCGAGTTTGAGCAGATGTTTACCGATGCCCTTGGA
ATTGACGAGTACGGTGGGTAGTCTAGAGGGCCCGTTTAAACCCGCTGATCAGCCTCGACTGTGCCTTCTA
GTTGCCAGCCATCTGTTGTTTGCCCCTCCCCCGTGCCTTCCTTGACCCTGGAAGGTGCCACTCCCACTGT
CCTTTCCTAATAAAATGAGGAAATTGCATCGCATTGTCTGAGTAGGTGTCATTCTATTCTGGGGGGTGGG
GTGGGGCAGGACAGCAAGGGGGAGGATTGGGAAGACAATAGCAGGCATGCTGGGGATGCGGTGGGCTCTA
TGGCTTCTGAGGCGGAAAGAACCAGCTGGGGCTCTAGGGGGTATCCCC
[124 nt withheld, positions 3549-3672]
C
[91 nt withheld, positions 3674-3764]
A
[49 nt withheld, positions 3766-3814]
CCTTTGACGTTGGAGTCCACGTTCTTT
[37 nt withheld, positions 3842-3878]
ACCCTATCTCGGTCTATTCTTTTGATTTATAAGGGATTTTGCCGATTTCGGCCTATTGGTTAAAAAATGA
GCTGATTTAACAAAAATTTAACGCGAATTAATTCTGTGGAATGTGTGTCAGTTAGGGTGTGGAAAGTCCC
CAGGCTCCCCAGCAGGCAGAAGTATGCAAAGCATGCATCTCAATTAGTCAGCAACCAGGTGTGGAAAGTC
CCCAGGCTCCCCAGCAGGCAGAAGTATGCAAAGCATGCATCTCAATTAGTCAGCAACCATAGTCCCGCCC
CTAACTCCGCCCATCCCGCCCCTAACTCCGCCCAGTTCCGCCCATTCTCCGCCCCATGGCTGACTAATTT
TTTTTATTTATGCAGAGGCCGAGGCCGCCTCTGCCTCTGAGCTATTCCAGAAGTAGTGAGGAGGCTTTTT
TGGAGGCCTAGGCTTTTGCAAAAAGCTCCCGGGAGCTTGTATATCCATTTTCGGATCTGATCAAGAGACA
GGATGAGGATCGTTTCGCATGATTGAACAAGATGGATTGCACGCAGGTTCTCCGGCCGCTTGGGTGGAGA
GGCTATTCGGCTATGACTGGGCACAACAGACAATCGGCTGCTCTGATGCCGCCGTGTTCCGGCTGTCAGC
GCAGGGGCGCCCGGTTCTTTTTGTCAAGACCGACCTGTCCGGTGCCCTGAATGAACTGCAGGACGAGGCA
GCGCGGCTATCGTGGCTGGCCACGACGGGCGTTCCTTGCGCAGCTGTGCTCGACGTTGTCACTGAAGCGG
GAAGGGACTGGCTGCTATTGGGCGAAGTGCCGGGGCAGGATCTCCTGTCATCTCACCTTGCTCCTGCCGA
GAAAGTATCCATCATGGCTGATGCAATGCGGCGGCTGCATACGCTTGATCCGGCTACCTGCCCATTCGAC
CACCAAGCGAAACATCGCATCGAGCGAGCACGTACTCGGATGGAAGCCGGTCTTGTCGATCAGGATGATC
TGGACGAAGAGCATCAGGGGCTCGCGCCAGCCGAACTGTTCGCCAGGCTCAAGGCGCGCATGCCCGACGG
CGAGGATCTCGTCGTGACCCATGGCGATGCCTGCTTGCCGAATATCATGGTGGAAAATGGCCGCTTTTCT
GGATTCATCGACTGTGGCCGGCTGGGTGTGGCGGACCGCTATCAGGACATAGCGTTGGCTACCCGTGATA
TTGCTGAAGAGCTTGGCGGCGAATGGGCTGACCGCTTCCTCGTGCTTTACGGTATCGCCGCTCCCGATTC
GCAGCGCATCGCCTTCTATCGCCTTCTTGACGAGTTCTTCTGAGCGGGACTCTGGGGTTCGAAATGACCG
ACCAAGCGACGCCCAACCTGCCATCACGAGATTTCGATTCCACCGCCGCCTTCTATGAAAGGTTGGGCTT
CGGAATCGTTTTCCGGGACGCCGGCTGGATGATCCTCCAGCGCGGGGATCTCATGCTGGAGTTCTTCGCC
CACCCCAACTTGTTTATTGCAGCTTATAATGGTTACAAATAAAGCAATAGCATCACAAATTTCACAAATA
AAGCATTTTTTTCACTGCATTCTAGTTGTGGTTTGTCCAAACTCATCAATGTATCTTATCATGTCTGTAT
ACCGTCGACCTCTAGCTAGAGCTTGGCGTAATCATGGTCATAGCTGTTTCCTGTGTGAAATTGTTATCCG
CTCACAATTCCACACAACATACGAGCCGGAAGCATAAAGTGTAAAGCCTGGGGTGCCTAATGAGTGAGCT
AACTCACATTAATTGCGTTGCGCTCACTGCCCGCTTTCCAGTCGGGAAACCTGTCGTGCCAGCTGCATTA
ATGAATCGGCCAACGCGCGGGGAGAGGCGGTTTGCGTATTGGGCGCTCTTCCGCTTCCTCGCTCACTGAC
TCGCTGCGCTCGGTCGTTCGGCTGCGGCGAGCGGTATCAGCTCACTCAAAGGCGGTAATACGGTTATCCA
CAGAATCAGGGGATAACGCAGGAAAGAACATGTGAGCAAAAGGCCAGCAAAAGGCCAGGAACCGTAAAAA
GGCCGCGTTGCTGGCGTTTTTCCATAGGCTCCGCCCCCCTGACGAGCATCACAAAAATCGACGCTCAAGT
CAGAGGTGGCGAAACCCGACAGGACTATAAAGATACCAGGCGTTTCCCCCTGGAAGCTCCCTCGTGCGCT
CTCCTGTTCCGACCCTGCCGCTTACCGGATACCTGTCCGCCTTTCTCCCTTCGGGAAGCGTGGCGCTTTC
TCATAGCTCACGCTGTAGGTATCTCAGTTCGGTGTAGGTCGTTCGCTCCAAGCTGGGCTGTGTGCACGAA
CCCCCCGTTCAGCCCGACCGCTGCGCCTTATCCGGTAACTATCGTCTTGAGTCCAACCCGGTAAGACACG
ACTTATCGCCACTGGCAGCAGCCACTGGTAACAGGATTAGCAGAGCGAGGTATGTAGGCGGTGCTACAGA
GTTCTTGAAGTGGTGGCCTAACTACGGCTACACTAGAAGAACAGTATTTGGTATCTGCGCTCTGCTGAAG
CCAGTTACCTTCGGAAAAAGAGTTGGTAGCTCTTGATCCGGCAAACAAACCACCGCTGGTAGCGGTGGTT
TTTTTGTTTGCAAGCAGCAGATTACGCGCAGAAAAAAAGGATCTCAAGAAGATCCTTTGATCTTTTCTAC
GGGGTCTGACGCTCAGTGGAACGAAAACTCACGTTAAGGGATTTTGGTCATGAGATTATCAAAAAGGATC
TTCACCTAGATCCTTTTAAATTAAAAATGAAGTTTTAAATCAATCTAAAGTATATATGAGTAAACTTGGT
CTGACAGTTACCAATGCTTAATCAGTGAGGCACCTATCTCAGCGATCTGTCTATTTCGTTCATCCATAGT
TGCCTGACTCCCCGTCGTGTAGATAACTACGATACGGGAGGGCTTACCATCTGGCCCCAGTGCTGCAATG
ATACCGCGAGACCCACGCTCACCGGCTCCAGATTTATCAGCAATAAACCAGCCAGCCGGAAGGGCCGAGC
GCAGAAGTGGTCCTGCAACTTTATCCGCCTCCATCCAGTCTATTAATTGTTGCCGGGAAGCTAGAGTAAG
TAGTTCGCCAGTTAATAGTTTGCGCAACGTTGTTGCCATTGCTACAGGCATCGTGGTGTCACGCTCGTCG
TTTGGTATGGCTTCATTCAGCTCCGGTTCCCAACGATCAAGGCGAGTTACATGATCCCCCATGTTGTGCA
AAAAAGCGGTTAGCTCCTTCGGTCCTCCGATCGTTGTCAGAAGTAAGTTGGCCGCAGTGTTATCACTCAT
GGTTATGGCAGCACTGCATAATTCTCTTACTGTCATGCCATCCGTAAGATGCTTTTCTGTGACTGGTGAG
TACTCAACCAAGTCATTCTGAGAATAGTGTATGCGGCGACCGAGTTGCTCTTGCCCGGCGTCAATACGGG
ATAATACCGCGCCACATAGCAGAACTTTAAAAGTGCTCATCATTGGAAAACGTTCTTCGGGGCGAAAACT
CTCAAGGATCTTACCGCTGTTGAGATCCAGTTCGATGTAACCCACTCGTGCACCCAACTGATCTTCAGCA
TCTTTTACTTTCACCAGCGTTTCTGGGTGAGCAAAAACAGGAAGGCAAAATGCCGCAAAAAAGGGAATAA
GGGCGACACGGAAATGTTGAATACTCATACTCTTCCTTTTTCAATATTATTGAAGCATTTATCAGGGTTA
TTGTCTCATGAGCGGATACATATTTGAATGTATTTAGAAAAATAAACAAATAGGGGTTCCGCGCACATTT
CCCCGAAAAGTGCCACCTGACGTCGACGGATCGGGAGATCTCCCGATCCCCTATGGTGCACTCTCAGTAC
AATCTGCTCTGATGCCGCATAGTTAAGCCAGTATCTGCTCCCTGCTTGTGTGTTGGAGGTCGCTGAGTAG
TGCGCGAGCAAAATTTAAGCTACAACAAGGCAAGGCTTGACCGACAATTGCATGAAGAATCTGCTTAGGG
TTAGGCGTTTTGCGCTGCTTCGCGATGTACGGGCCAGATATACGCGTT
