>Addgene plasmid #66273 | EDNRA-Tango | depositor partial sequence | sequence record 113159 | empty Tango
GACGGATCGGGAGATCTCCCGATCCCCTATGGTGCACTCTCAGTACAATCTGCTCTGATGCCGCATAGTT
AAGCCAGTATCTGCTCCCTGCTTGTGTGTTGGAGGTCGCTGAGTAGTGCGCGAGCAAAATTTAAGCTACA
ACAAGGCAAGGCTTGACCGACAATTGCATGAAGAATCTGCTTAGGGTTAGGCGTTTTGCGCTGCTTCGCG
ATGTACGGGCCAGATATACGCGTTGACATTGATTATTGACTAGTTATTAATAGTAATCAATTACGGGGTC
ATTAGTTCATAGCCCATATATGGAGTTCCGCGTTACATAACTTACGGTAAATGGCCCGCCTGGCTGACCG
CCCAACGACCCCCGCCCATTGACGTCAATAATGACGTATGTTCCCATAGTAACGCCAATAGGGACTTTCC
ATTGACGTCAATGGGTGGAGTATTTACGGTAAACTGCCCACTTGGCAGTACATCAAGTGTATCATATGCC
AAGTACGCCCCCTATTGACGTCAATGACGGTAAATGGCCCGCCTGGCATTATGCCCAGTACATGACCTTA
TGGGACTTTCCTACTTGGCAGTACATCTACGTATTAGTCATCGCTATTACCATGGTGATGCGGTTTTGGC
AGTACATCAATGGGCGTGGATAGCGGTTTGACTCACGGGGATTTCCAAGTCTCCACCCCATTGACGTCAA
TGGGAGTTTGTTTTGGCACCAAAATCAACGGGACTTTCCAAAATGTCGTAACAACTCCGCCCCATTGACG
CAAATGGGCGGTAGGCGTGTACGGTGGGAGGTCTATATAAGCAGAGCTCTCTGGCTAACTAGAGAACCCA
CTGCTTACTGGCTTATCGAAATTAATACGACTCACTATAGGGAGACCCAAGCTGGCTAGCGTTTAAACTT
AAGCTTGGTACCGAGCTCGGATCCACTAGTCCAGTGTGGTGGAATTCTGCAGATATCCAGCACAGTGGCG
GCCGCGCCACCATGAAGACGATCATCGCCCTGAGCTACATCTTCTGCCTGGTATTCGCCGACTACAAGGA
CGATGATGACGCCAGCATCGATACCGGTGGACGCACCCCACCCAGCCTGGGTCCCCAAGATGAGTCCTGC
ACCACCGCCAGCTCCTCCCTGGCCAAGGACACTTCATCGACCGGTGAGAACCTGTACTTCCAGCTAAGAT
TAGATAAAAGTAAAGTGATTAACAGCGCATTAGAGCTGCTTAATGAGGTCGGAATCGAAGGTTTAACAAC
CCGTAAACTCGCCCAGAAGCTAGGTGTAGAGCAGCCTACATTGTATTGGCATGTAAAAAATAAGCGGGCT
TTGCTCGACGCCTTAGCCATTGAGATGTTAGATAGGCACCATACTCACTTTTGCCCTTTAGAAGGGGAAA
GCTGGCAAGATTTTTTACGTAATAACGCTAAAAGTTTTAGATGTGCTTTACTAAGTCATCGCGATGGAGC
AAAAGTACATTTAGGTACACGGCCTACAGAAAAACAGTATGAAACTCTCGAAAATCAATTAGCCTTTTTA
TGCCAACAAGGTTTTTCACTAGAGAATGCATTATATGCACTCAGCGCTGTGGGGCATTTTACTTTAGGTT
GCGTATTGGAAGATCAAGAGCATCAAGTCGCTAAAGAAGAAAGGGAAACACCTACTACTGATAGTATGCC
GCCATTATTACGACAAGCTATCGAATTATTTGATCACCAAGGTGCAGAGCCAGCCTTCTTATTCGGCCTT
GAATTGATCATATGCGGATTAGAAAAACAACTTAAATGTGAAAGTGGGTCCGCGTACAGCCGCGCGCGTA
CGAAAAACAATTACGGGTCTACCATCGAGGGCCTGCTCGATCTCCCGGACGACGACGCCCCCGAAGAGGC
GGGGCTGGCGGCTCCGCGCCTGTCCTTTCTCCCCGCGGGACACACGCGCAGACTGTCGACGGCCCCCCCG
ACCGATGTCAGCCTGGGGGACGAGCTCCACTTAGACGGCGAGGACGTGGCGATGGCGCATGCCGACGCGC
TAGACGATTTCGATCTGGACATGTTGGGGGACGGGGATTCCCCGGGTCCGGGATTTACCCCCCACGACTC
CGCCCCCTACGGCGCTCTGGATATGGCCGACTTCGAGTTTGAGCAGATGTTTACCGATGCCCTTGGAATT
GACGAGTACGGTGGGTAGCTCGAGTCTAGAGGGCCCGTTTAAACCCGCTGATCAGCCTCGACTGTGCCTT
CTAGTTGCCAGCCATCTGTTGTTTGCCCCTCCCCCGTGCCTTCCTTGACCCTGGAAGGTGCCACTCCCAC
TGTCCTTTCCTAATAAAATGAGGAAATTGCATCGCATTGTCTGAGTAGGTGTCATTCTATTCTGGGGGGT
GGGGTGGGGCAGGACAGCAAGGGGGAGGATTGGGAAGACAATAGCAGGCATGCTGGGGATGCGGTGGGCT
CTATGGCTTCTGAGGCGGAAAGAACCAGCTGGGGCTCTAGGGGGTATCCCC
[124 nt withheld, positions 2502-2625]
C
[91 nt withheld, positions 2627-2717]
A
[49 nt withheld, positions 2719-2767]
CCTTTGACGTTGGAGTCCACGTTCTTT
[37 nt withheld, positions 2795-2831]
ACCCTATCTCGGTCTATTCTTTTGATTTATAAGGGATTTTGCCGATTTCGGCCTATTGGTTAAAAAATGA
GCTGATTTAACAAAAATTTAACGCGAATTAATTCTGTGGAATGTGTGTCAGTTAGGGTGTGGAAAGTCCC
CAGGCTCCCCAGCAGGCAGAAGTATGCAAAGCATGCATCTCAATTAGTCAGCAACCAGGTGTGGAAAGTC
CCCAGGCTCCCCAGCAGGCAGAAGTATGCAAAGCATGCATCTCAATTAGTCAGCAACCATAGTCCCGCCC
CTAACTCCGCCCATCCCGCCCCTAACTCCGCCCAGTTCCGCCCATTCTCCGCCCCATGGCTGACTAATTT
TTTTTATTTATGCAGAGGCCGAGGCCGCCTCTGCCTCTGAGCTATTCCAGAAGTAGTGAGGAGGCTTTTT
TGGAGGCCTAGGCTTTTGCAAAAAGCTCCCGGGAGCTTGTATATCCATTTTCGGATCTGATCAAGAGACA
GGATGAGGATCGTTTCGCATGATTGAACAAGATGGATTGCACGCAGGTTCTCCGGCCGCTTGGGTGGAGA
GGCTATTCGGCTATGACTGGGCACAACAGACAATCGGCTGCTCTGATGCCGCCGTGTTCCGGCTGTCAGC
GCAGGGGCGCCCGGTTCTTTTTGTCAAGACCGACCTGTCCGGTGCCCTGAATGAACTGCAGGACGAGGCA
GCGCGGCTATCGTGGCTGGCCACGACGGGCGTTCCTTGCGCAGCTGTGCTCGACGTTGTCACTGAAGCGG
GAAGGGACTGGCTGCTATTGGGCGAAGTGCCGGGGCAGGATCTCCTGTCATCTCACCTTGCTCCTGCCGA
GAAAGTATCCATCATGGCTGATGCAATGCGGCGGCTGCATACGCTTGATCCGGCTACCTGCCCATTCGAC
CACCAAGCGAAACATCGCATCGAGCGAGCACGTACTCGGATGGAAGCCGGTCTTGTCGATCAGGATGATC
TGGACGAAGAGCATCAGGGGCTCGCGCCAGCCGAACTGTTCGCCAGGCTCAAGGCGCGCATGCCCGACGG
CGAGGATCTCGTCGTGACCCATGGCGATGCCTGCTTGCCGAATATCATGGTGGAAAATGGCCGCTTTTCT
GGATTCATCGACTGTGGCCGGCTGGGTGTGGCGGACCGCTATCAGGACATAGCGTTGGCTACCCGTGATA
TTGCTGAAGAGCTTGGCGGCGAATGGGCTGACCGCTTCCTCGTGCTTTACGGTATCGCCGCTCCCGATTC
GCAGCGCATCGCCTTCTATCGCCTTCTTGACGAGTTCTTCTGAGCGGGACTCTGGGGTTCGAAATGACCG
ACCAAGCGACGCCCAACCTGCCATCACGAGATTTCGATTCCACCGCCGCCTTCTATGAAAGGTTGGGCTT
CGGAATCGTTTTCCGGGACGCCGGCTGGATGATCCTCCAGCGCGGGGATCTCATGCTGGAGTTCTTCGCC
CACCCCAACTTGTTTATTGCAGCTTATAATGGTTACAAATAAAGCAATAGCATCACAAATTTCACAAATA
AAGCATTTTTTTCACTGCATTCTAGTTGTGGTTTGTCCAAACTCATCAATGTATCTTATCATGTCTGTAT
ACCGTCGACCTCTAGCTAGAGCTTGGCGTAATCATGGTCATAGCTGTTTCCTGTGTGAAATTGTTATCCG
CTCACAATTCCACACAACATACGAGCCGGAAGCATAAAGTGTAAAGCCTGGGGTGCCTAATGAGTGAGCT
AACTCACATTAATTGCGTTGCGCTCACTGCCCGCTTTCCAGTCGGGAAACCTGTCGTGCCAGCTGCATTA
ATGAATCGGCCAACGCGCGGGGAGAGGCGGTTTGCGTATTGGGCGCTCTTCCGCTTCCTCGCTCACTGAC
TCGCTGCGCTCGGTCGTTCGGCTGCGGCGAGCGGTATCAGCTCACTCAAAGGCGGTAATACGGTTATCCA
CAGAATCAGGGGATAACGCAGGAAAGAACATGTGAGCAAAAGGCCAGCAAAAGGCCAGGAACCGTAAAAA
GGCCGCGTTGCTGGCGTTTTTCCATAGGCTCCGCCCCCCTGACGAGCATCACAAAAATCGACGCTCAAGT
CAGAGGTGGCGAAACCCGACAGGACTATAAAGATACCAGGCGTTTCCCCCTGGAAGCTCCCTCGTGCGCT
CTCCTGTTCCGACCCTGCCGCTTACCGGATACCTGTCCGCCTTTCTCCCTTCGGGAAGCGTGGCGCTTTC
TCATAGCTCACGCTGTAGGTATCTCAGTTCGGTGTAGGTCGTTCGCTCCAAGCTGGGCTGTGTGCACGAA
CCCCCCGTTCAGCCCGACCGCTGCGCCTTATCCGGTAACTATCGTCTTGAGTCCAACCCGGTAAGACACG
ACTTATCGCCACTGGCAGCAGCCACTGGTAACAGGATTAGCAGAGCGAGGTATGTAGGCGGTGCTACAGA
GTTCTTGAAGTGGTGGCCTAACTACGGCTACACTAGAAGAACAGTATTTGGTATCTGCGCTCTGCTGAAG
CCAGTTACCTTCGGAAAAAGAGTTGGTAGCTCTTGATCCGGCAAACAAACCACCGCTGGTAGCGGTTTTT
TTGTTTGCAAGCAGCAGATTACGCGCAGAAAAAAAGGATCTCAAGAAGATCCTTTGATCTTTTCTACGGG
GTCTGACGCTCAGTGGAACGAAAACTCACGTTAAGGGATTTTGGTCATGAGATTATCAAAAAGGATCTTC
ACCTAGATCCTTTTAAATTAAAAATGAAGTTTTAAATCAATCTAAAGTATATATGAGTAAACTTGGTCTG
ACAGTTACCAATGCTTAATCAGTGAGGCACCTATCTCAGCGATCTGTCTATTTCGTTCATCCATAGTTGC
CTGACTCCCCGTCGTGTAGATAACTACGATACGGGAGGGCTTACCATCTGGCCCCAGTGCTGCAATGATA
CCGCGAGACCCACGCTCACCGGCTCCAGATTTATCAGCAATAAACCAGCCAGCCGGAAGGGCCGAGCGCA
GAAGTGGTCCTGCAACTTTATCCGCCTCCATCCAGTCTATTAATTGTTGCCGGGAAGCTAGAGTAAGTAG
TTCGCCAGTTAATAGTTTGCGCAACGTTGTTGCCATTGCTACAGGCATCGTGGTGTCACGCTCGTCGTTT
GGTATGGCTTCATTCAGCTCCGGTTCCCAACGATCAAGGCGAGTTACATGATCCCCCATGTTGTGCAAAA
AAGCGGTTAGCTCCTTCGGTCCTCCGATCGTTGTCAGAAGTAAGTTGGCCGCAGTGTTATCACTCATGGT
TATGGCAGCACTGCATAATTCTCTTACTGTCATGCCATCCGTAAGATGCTTTTCTGTGACTGGTGAGTAC
TCAACCAAGTCATTCTGAGAATAGTGTATGCGGCGACCGAGTTGCTCTTGCCCGGCGTCAATACGGGATA
ATACCGCGCCACATAGCAGAACTTTAAAAGTGCTCATCATTGGAAAACGTTCTTCGGGGCGAAAACTCTC
AAGGATCTTACCGCTGTTGAGATCCAGTTCGATGTAACCCACTCGTGCACCCAACTGATCTTCAGCATCT
TTTACTTTCACCAGCGTTTCTGGGTGAGCAAAAACAGGAAGGCAAAATGCCGCAAAAAAGGGAATAAGGG
CGACACGGAAATGTTGAATACTCATACTCTTCCTTTTTCAATATTATTGAAGCATTTATCAGGGTTATTG
TCTCATGAGCGGATACATATTTGAATGTATTTAGAAAAATAAACAAATAGGGGTTCCGCGCACATTTCCC
CGAAAAGTGCCACCTGACGTC
