>Addgene plasmid #66273 | EDNRA-Tango | depositor partial sequence | sequence record 113160 | EDNRA
ATGGAGACACTGTGTCTCAGGGCCTCCTTCTGGCTCGCACTGGTAGGGTGTGTCATATCTGATAACCCTG
AACGGTACAGTACCAATCTGAGTAATCATGTCGATGACTTTACAACGTTTCGGGGCACTGAGCTGAGCTT
TCTCGTGACTACGCACCAGCCCACCAATCTCGTCCTGCCTAGCAACGGGAGTATGCACAACTACTGCCCC
CAGCAGACGAAAATAACAAGCGCCTTCAAGTATATCAACACCGTGATATCCTGCACTATCTTCATAGTTG
GCATGGTGGGGAACGCGACCCTGCTCCGCATTATTTATCAGAACAAGTGTATGAGAAACGGACCGAATGC
ACTTATCGCAAGTCTGGCACTCGGAGACCTGATCTACGTCGTCATTGATCTGCCAATAAACGTGTTTAAG
CTCCTGGCCGGCCGCTGGCCCTTCGATCACAACGATTTTGGGGTGTTTCTTTGCAAGCTCTTTCCTTTTT
TGCAGAAATCATCCGTGGGCATCACCGTTCTCAATCTGTGTGCGCTGTCCGTTGACCGATATCGCGCCGT
CGCAAGCTGGTCCCGGGTCCAGGGAATCGGAATCCCACTGGTGACCGCTATCGAGATCGTGTCAATCTGG
ATACTGTCCTTTATCCTCGCGATTCCGGAGGCAATCGGGTTTGTGATGGTCCCTTTCGAGTATCGAGGCG
AGCAGCATAAAACCTGCATGTTGAATGCTACATCAAAGTTCATGGAGTTTTATCAGGATGTGAAAGATTG
GTGGCTTTTCGGATTCTATTTTTGCATGCCCTTGGTTTGTACCGCAATTTTTTATACTCTGATGACATGC
GAGATGCTCAATAGGAGAAACGGATCTCTGAGGATTGCACTGTCCGAGCACCTGAAACAGCGGCGGGAGG
TTGCGAAGACTGTCTTCTGTCTGGTCGTGATCTTCGCTCTGTGCTGGTTCCCCCTGCATCTGAGCCGCAT
TCTCAAGAAAACCGTCTACAACGAGATGGACAAAAATAGATGCGAATTGCTCTCCTTTTTGCTTTTGATG
GACTATATTGGGATTAACCTTGCCACCATGAATTCCTGTATCAACCCAATTGCTCTCTACTTTGTGTCAA
AGAAATTCAAGAACTGTTTCCAAAGCTGTCTCTGTTGCTGTTGCTACCAGTCTAAGAGTCTGATGACCTC
AGTGCCCATGAATGGGACAAGTATCCAGTGGAAGAACCATGACCAGAATAACCACAACACAGACCGCTCA
TCCCATAAGGATAGCATGAAC
