>Addgene plasmid #66273 | EDNRA-Tango | addgene partial sequence | sequence record 117028 | CMV-F 5'-CGCAAATGGGCGGTAGGCGTG-3'
TCTCTGGCTAACTAGAGAACCCACTGCTTACTGGCTTATCGAAATTAATACGACTCACTATAGGGAGACC
CAAGCTGGCTAGCGTTTAAACTTAAGCTTGGTACCGAGCTCGGATCCACTAGTCCAGTGTGGTGGAATTC
TGCAGATATCCAGCACAGTGGCGGCCGCGCCACCATGAAGACGATCATCGCCCTGAGCTACATCTTCTGC
CTGGTATTCGCCGACTACAAGGACGATGATGACGCCAGCATCGATATGGAGACACTGTGTCTCAGGGCCT
CCTTCTGGCTCGCACTGGTAGGGTGTGTCATATCTGATAACCCTGAACGGTACAGTACCAATCTGAGTAA
TCATGTCGATGACTTTACAACGTTTCGGGGCACTGAGCTGAGCTTTCTCGTGACTACGCACCAGCCCACC
AATCTCGTCCTGCCTAGCAACGGGAGTATGCACAACTACTGCCCCCAGCAGACGAAAATAACAAGCGCCT
TCAAGTATATCAACACCGTGATATCCTGCACTATCTTCATAGTTGGCATGGTGGGGAACGCGACCCTGCT
CCGCATTATTTATCAGAACAAGTGTATGAGAAACGGACCGAATGCACTTATCGCAAGTCTGGCACTCGGA
GACCTGATCTACGTCGTCATTGATCTGCCAATAAACGTGTTTAAGCTCCTGGCCGGCCGCTGGCCCTTCG
ATCACAACGATTTTGGGGTGTTTCTTTGCAAGCTCTTTCCTTTTTTGCAGAAATCATCCGTGGGCATCAC
CGTTCTCAATCTGTGTGCGCTGTCCGTTGACCGATATCGCGCCGTCGCAAGCTGGTCCCGGGTCCAGGGA
ATCGGAATCCCACTGGTGACCGCTATCGAGATCGTGTCAATCTGGATACTGTCCTTTATCCTCGCGATTC
CGGAGGCAATCGGGTTTGTGATGGTCCCTTTCGAGTATCGAGGCGAGCAGCATAAAACCTGCATGTTGAA
TGCTACATCAAAGTTCATGGAGTTTTATCAGGATGTGAAAGATTGGTGGCTTTTCGGATTCTATTTTTGC
ATGCCCTTGGTTTGTACCGCAATTTTTTATACTCTGATGACATGC
