>Addgene plasmid #66273 | EDNRA-Tango | addgene partial sequence | sequence record 117682 | Tet-R 5'-GGCGAGTTTACGGGTTGTTA-3'
CTCTAATGCGCTGTTAATCACTTTACTTTTATCTAATCTTAGCTGGAAGTACAGGTTCTCACCGGTCGAT
GAAGTGTCCTTGGCCAGGGAGGAGCTGGCGGTGGTGCAGGACTCATCTTGGGGACCCAGGCTGGGTGGGG
TGCGTCCACCGGTATCGATGTTCATGCTATCCTTATGGGATGAGCGGTCTGTGTTGTGGTTATTCTGGTC
ATGGTTCTTCCACTGGATACTTGTCCCATTCATGGGCACTGAGGTCATCAGACTCTTAGACTGGTAGCAA
CAGCAACAGAGACAGCTTTGGAAACAGTTCTTGAATTTCTTTGACACAAAGTAGAGAGCAATTGGGTTGA
TACAGGAATTCATGGTGGCAAGGTTAATCCCAATATAGTCCATCAAAAGCAAAAAGGAGAGCAATTCGCA
TCTATTTTTGTCCATCTCGTTGTAGACGGTTTTCTTGAGAATGCGGCTCAGATGCAGGGGGAACCAGCAC
AGAGCGAAGATCACGACCAGACAGAAGACAGTCTTCGCAACCTCCCGCCGCTGTTTCAGGTGCTCGGACA
GTGCAATCCTCAGAGATCCGTTTCTCCTATTGAGCATCTCGCATGTCATCAGAGTATAAAAAATTGCGGT
ACAAACCAAGGGCATGCAAAAATAGAATCCGAAAAGCCACCAATCTTTCACATCCTGATAAAACTCCATG
AACTTTGATGTAGCATTCAACATGCAGGTTTTATGCTGCTCGCCTCGATACTCGAAAGGGACCATCACAA
ACCCGATTGCCTCCGGAATCGCGAGGATAAAGGACAGTATCCAGATTGACACGATCTCGATAGCGGTCAC
CAGTGGGATTCCGATTCCCTGGACCCGGGACCAGCTTGCGACGGCGCGATATCGGTCAACGGACAGCGCA
CACAGATTGAGAACGGTGATGCCCACGGATGATTTCTGCAAAAAAGGAAAGAGCTTGCAAAGAAACACCC
CAAAATCGTTGTGATCGAAGGGCCAGCGGCCGGCCAGGAC
